Addgene plasmid #91991: MSCV-Puro-FH-AGO2-S828A
Purpose: Expresses FLAG-HA-AGO2 (S828A)
Depositing lab: Joshua Mendell. Depositing organization: University of Texas Southwestern Medical Center. Publication: An Argonaute phosphorylation cycle promotes microRNA-mediated silencing. Golden RJ, Chen B, Li T, Braun J, Manjunath H, Chen X, Wu J, Schmid V, Chang TC, Kopp F, Ramirez-Martinez A, Tagliabracci VS, Chen ZJ, Xie Y, Mendell JT. Nature. 2017 Feb 9;542(7640):197-202. doi: 10.1038/nature21025. Epub 2017 Jan 23. PubMed 28114302.
Backbone
  Vector backbone: pMSCV-Puro
  Backbone manufacturer: Clontech
  Vector type: Mammalian Expression, Retroviral
  Selectable markers: Puromycin
Growth in bacteria
  Bacterial resistance: Ampicillin, 100 μg/mL
  Growth temperature: 37°C
  Growth strain: NEB Stable
  Copy number: Unknown
Gene/Insert
  Gene/Insert name: AGO2
  Species: H. sapiens (human)
  Mutation: S828A
  Entrez Gene: AGO2 (a.k.a. CASC7, EIF2C2, LESKRES, LINC00980, PPD, Q10)
  Tag / fusion protein: FLAG-HA (N terminal on insert)
  Cloning method: Restriction Enzyme; 5′ cloning site Unknown (unknown if destroyed); 3′ cloning site Unknown (unknown if destroyed)
Resource information
  A portion of this plasmid was derived from a plasmid made by: The parental AGO2 sequence used for this construct was amplified from a Thomas Tuschl lab plasmid (Addgene plasmid # 10822).
Terms and licenses: Academic/Nonprofit Terms; Industry Terms: Not Available to Industry
How to cite: MSCV-Puro-FH-AGO2-S828A was a gift from Joshua Mendell (Addgene plasmid # 91991 ; http://n2t.net/addgene:91991 ; RRID:Addgene_91991)
