[The description below was written by a language model from this plasmid's Addgene catalogue record and pLannotate feature annotations shown in this document.]
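Description:
MSCV-Puro-FH-AGO2-S828A is a gammaretroviral expression plasmid built on the pMSCV-Puro backbone and designed to deliver an epitope-tagged mutant of human Argonaute 2 into mammalian cells. In bacteria it is maintained through a high-copy ColE1/pUC-type origin and selected with ampicillin via the β-lactamase gene. The remaining bacterial annotations (lac promoter and operator, and fragments of lacI, lacZα, rop, bom and the tetracycline resistance gene) are non-functional remnants of the backbone's cloning history.

The transferable unit is flanked by 5' and 3' long terminal repeats from murine embryonic stem cell virus. Downstream of the 5' LTR lie the Ψ packaging signal and a truncated gag segment lacking its start codon, which together promote efficient encapsidation of the genomic RNA when the plasmid is introduced into a packaging cell line that supplies the viral proteins in trans. No separate promoter is annotated upstream of the insert, so the AGO2 coding sequence is presumably transcribed from the 5' LTR, as is usual for MSCV vectors. The insert carries an N-terminal FLAG-HA tandem tag, of which the annotation detects only a FLAG fragment, and a serine-to-alanine substitution at residue 828 that prevents phosphorylation at that position. A mouse PGK promoter then drives puromycin N-acetyltransferase, allowing selection of stably transduced cells.

The tag supports immunoprecipitation and detection of the protein. The associated publication concerns an Argonaute phosphorylation cycle in microRNA-mediated silencing, so the construct is suited to comparing this phospho-deficient AGO2 with wild-type protein in stable cell lines. The parental AGO2 sequence was amplified from an earlier deposited plasmid, and the cloning sites are not recorded.
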