Features (pLannotate 1.2.2; 20 found; start..end, strand, type, name):
      6..520     +  LTR            5' LTR: 5' long terminal repeat from murine embryonic stem cell virus
    584..925     +  misc_feature   MESV Ψ: packaging signal of murine embryonic stem cell virus
    992..1408    +  CDS            gag (truncated): truncated Moloney murine leukemia virus (MMLV) gag gene lacking the start codon
   1448..1468    +  CDS            FLAG (fragment): FLAG® epitope tag, followed by an enterokinase cleavage site
   1505..4081    +  CDS            AGO2 (sequence partly withheld): AGO2_HUMAN - Also known as EIF2C2. Experimental evidence at protein level: Swiss-Prot protein existence level 1. Required for RNA-mediated gene silencing (RNAi) by the RNA- induced silencing complex (RISC). The 'minimal RISC' appears to include AGO2 bound to a short guide RNA such as a microRNA (miRNA) or short interfering RNA (siRNA). These guide RNAs direct RISC to complementary mRNAs that are targets for RISC-mediated gene silencing. The precise mechanism of gene silencing depends on the degree of complementarity between the miRNA or siRNA and its target. Binding of RISC to a perfectly comp
   4095..4594    +  promoter       PGK promoter: mouse phosphoglycerate kinase 1 promoter
   4615..5214    +  CDS            PuroR: puromycin N-acetyltransferase; pac from Streptomyces alboniger; confers resistance to puromycin
   5314..5828    +  LTR            3' LTR: 3' long terminal repeat from murine embryonic stem cell virus
   5990..6006    -  protein_bind   lac operator: The lac repressor binds to the lac operator to inhibit transcription in E. coli. This inhibition can be relieved by adding lactose or isopropyl-β-D-thiogalactopyranoside (IPTG). lac repressor encoded by lacI
   6014..6044    -  promoter       lac promoter: promoter for the E. coli lac operon
   6059..6080    -  protein_bind   CAP binding site: CAP binding activates transcription in the presence of cAMP. E. coli catabolite activator protein
   6093..6185    -  CDS            lacI (fragment): lac repressor; lacI; The lac repressor binds to the lac operator to inhibit transcription in E. coli. This inhibition can be relieved by adding lactose or isopropyl-β-D-thiogalactopyranoside (IPTG).
   6368..6956    -  rep_origin     ori: high-copy-number ColE1/pMB1/pBR322/pUC origin of replication
   7127..7987    -  CDS            AmpR: β-lactamase; bla; confers resistance to ampicillin, carbenicillin, and related antibiotics
   7988..8092    -  promoter       AmpR promoter: bla
   8187..8222    +  CDS            rop (fragment): Rop protein, which maintains plasmids at low copy number; rop
   8324..8423    +  misc_feature   bom (fragment): basis of mobility region from pBR322
   8429..8578    -  CDS            lacZα (fragment): LacZα fragment of β-galactosidase; lacZ fragment
   8578..8779    -  CDS            TcR (fragment): tetracycline efflux protein; tet; confers resistance to tetracycline
   8780..8878    +  CDS            env (fragment): murine leukemia virus gPr80 envelope polyprotein precursor; env; proteolytically cleaved into gp70SU and p15TM subunits
>Addgene plasmid #91991 | MSCV-Puro-FH-AGO2-S828A | addgene full sequence | sequence record 180631 | Addgene NGS Result
NNNNNTGAAAGACCCCACCTGTAGGTTTGGCAAGCTAGCTTAAGTAACGCCATTTTGCAAGGCATGGAAA
ATACATAACTGAGAATAGAGAAGTTCAGATCAAGGTTAGGAACAGAGAGACAGCAGAATATGGGCCAAAC
AGGATATCTGTGGTAAGCAGTTCCTGCCCCGGCTCAGGGCCAAGAACAGATGGTCCCCAGATGCGGTCCC
GCCCTCAGCAGTTTCTAGAGAACCATCAGATGTTTCCAGGGTGCCCCAAGGACCTGAAATGACCCTGTGC
CTTATTTGAACTAACCAATCAGTTCGCTTCTCGCTTCTGTTCGCGCGCTTCTGCTCCCCGAGCTCAATAA
AAGAGCCCACAACCCCTCACTCGGCGCGCCAGTCCTCCGATAGACTGCGTCGCCCGGGTACCCGTATTCC
CAATAAAGCCTCTTGCTGTTTGCATCCGAATCGTGGACTCGCTGATCCTTGGGAGGGTCTCCTCAGATTG
ATTGACTGCCCACCTCGGGGGTCTTTCATTTGGAGGTTCCACCGAGATTTGGAGACCCCTGCCCAGGGAC
CACCGACCCCCCCGCCGGGAGGTAAGCTGGCCAGCGGTCGTTTCGTGTCTGTCTCTGTCTTTGTGCGTGT
TTGTGCCGGCATCTAATGTTTGCGCCTGCGTCTGTACTAGTTAGCTAACTAGCTCTGTATCTGGCGGACC
CGTGGTGGAACTGACGAGTTCTGAACACCCGGCCGCAACCCTGGGAGACGTCCCAGGGACTTTGGGGGCC
GTTTTTGTGGCCCGACCTGAGGAAGGGAGTCGATGTGGAATCCGACCCCGTCAGGATATGTGGTTCTGGT
AGGAGACGAGAACCTAAAACAGTTCCCGCCTCCGTCTGAATTTTTGCTTTCGGTTTGGAACCGAAGCCGC
GCGTCTTGTCTGCTGCAGCGCTGCAGCATCGTTCTGTGTTGTCTCTGTCTGACTGTGTTTCTGTATTTGT
CTGAAAATTAGGGCCAGACTGTTACCACTCCCTTAAGTTTGACCTTAGGTCACTGGAAAGATGTCGAGCG
GATCGCTCACAACCAGTCGGTAGATGTCAAGAAGAGACGTTGGGTTACCTTCTGCTCTGCAGAATGGCCA
ACCTTTAACGTCGGATGGCCGCGAGACGGCACCTTTAACCGAGACCTCATCACCCAGGTTAAGATCAAGG
TCTTTTCACCTGGCCCGCATGGACACCCAGACCAGGTCCCCTACATCGTGACCTGGGAAGCCTTGGCTTT
TGACCCCCCTCCCTGGGTCAAGCCCTTTGTACACCCTAAGCCTCCGCCTCCTCTTCCTCCATCCGCCCCG
TCTCTCCCCCTTGAACCTCCTCGTTCGACCCCGCCTCGATCCTCCCTTTATCCAGCCCTCACTCCTTCTC
TAGGCGCCGGAATTAGATCTCTCGAGGTTAACGAATTCGCCATGGACTACAAGGACGACGATGACAAGTA
CCCTTATGACGTGCCCGATTACGCTAGCGGCCGCATGTACTCGGGAGCCGGCCCCGCACTTGCACCTCCT
GCGCCGCCGCCCCCCATCCAAGGATATGCCTTCAAGCCTCCACCTAGACCCGACTTTGGGACCTCCGGGA
GAACAATCAAATTACAGGCCAATTTCTTCGAAATGGACATCCCCAAAATTGACATCTATCATTATGAATT
GGATATCAAGCCAGAGAAGTGCCCGAGGAGAGTTAACAGGGAAATCGTGGAACACATGGTCCAGCACTTT
AAAACACAGATCTTTGGGGATCGGAAGCCCGTGTTTGACGGCAGGAAGAATCTATACACAGCCATGCCCC
TTCCGATTGGGAGGGACAAGGTGGAGCTGGAGGTCACGCTGCCAGGAGAAGGCAAGGATCGCATCTTCAA
GGTGTCCATCAAGTGGGTGTCCTGCGTGAGCTTGCAGGCGTTACACGATGCACTTTCAGGGCGGCTGCCC
AGCGTCCCTTTTGAGACGATCCAGGCCCTGGACGTGGTCATGAGGCACTTGCCATCCATGAGGTACACCC
CCGTGGGCCGCTCCTTCTTCACCGCGTCCGAAGGCTGCTCTAACCCTCTTGGCGGGGGCCGAGAAGTGTG
GTTTGGCTTCCATCAGTCCGTCCGGCCTTCTCTCTGGAAAATGATGCTGAATATTGATGTGTCAGCAACA
GCGTTTTACAAGGCACAGCCAGTAATCGAGTTTGTTTGTGAAGTTTTGGATTTTAAAAGTATTGAAGAAC
AACAAAAACCTCTGACAGATTCCCAAAGGGTAAAGTTTACCAAAGAAATTAAAGGTCTAAAGGTGGAGAT
AACGCACTGTGGGCAGATGAAGAGGAAGTACCGTGTCTGCAATGTGACCCGGCGGCCCGCCAGTCACCAA
ACATTCCCGCTGCAGCAGGAGAGCGGGCAGACGGTGGAGTGCACGGTGGCCCAGTATTTCAAGGACAGGC
ACAAGTTGGTTCTGCGCTACCCCCACCTCCCATGTTTACAAGTCGGACAGGAGCAGAAACACACCTACCT
TCCCCTGGAGGTCTGTAACATTGTGGCAGGACAAAGATGTATTAAAAAATTAACGGACAATCAGACCTCA
ACCATGATCAGAGCGACTGCTAGGTCGGCGCCCGATCGGCAAGAAGAGATTAGCAAATTGATGCGAAGTG
CAAGTTTCAACACAGATCCATACGTCCGTGAATTTGGAATCATGGTCAAAGATGAGATGACAGACGTGAC
TGGGCGGGTGCTGCAGCCGCCCTCCATCCTCTACGGGGGCAGGAATAAAGCTATTGCGACCCCTGTCCAG
GGCGTCTGGGACATGCGGAAC
[405 nt withheld, positions 2822-3226]
AACAACATCCTGCTGCCCCAGGGCAGGCCGCCGGTGTTCCAGCAGCCCGTCATCTTTCTGGGAGCAGACG
TCACTCACCCCCCCGCCGGGGATGGGAAGAAGCCCTCCATTGCCGCCGTGGTGGGCAGCATGGACGCCCA
CCCCAATCGCTACTGCGCCACCGTGCGCGTGCAGCAGCACCGGCAGGAGATCATACAAGACCTGGCCGCC
ATGGTCCGCGAGCTCCTCATCCAGTTCTACAAGTCCACGCGCTTCAAGCCCACCCGCATCATCTTCTACC
GCGACGGTGTCTCTGAAGGCCAGTTCCAGCAGGTTCTCCACCACGAGTTGCTGGCCATCCGTGAGGCCTG
TATCAAGCTAGAAAAAGACTACCAGCCCGGGATCACCTTCATCGTGGTGCAGAAGAGGCACCACACCCGG
CTCTTCTGCACTGACAAGAACGAGCGGGTTGGGAAAAGTGGAAACATTCCAGCAGGCACGACTGTGGACA
CGAAAATCACCCACCCCACCGAGTTCGACTTCTACCTGTGTAGTCACGCTGGCATCCAGGGGACAAGCAG
GCCTTCGCACTATCACGTCCTCTGGGACGACAATCGTTTCTCCTCTGATGAGCTGCAGATCCTAACCTAC
CAGCTGTGTCACACCTACGTGCGCTGCACACGCTCCGTGTCCATCCCAGCGCCAGCATACTACGCTCACC
TGGTGGCCTTCCGGGCCAGGTACCACCTGGTGGATAAGGAACATGACAGTGCTGAAGGAGCCCATACCTC
TGGGCAGAGTAACGGGCGAGACCACCAAGCACTGGCCAAGGCGGTCCAGGTTCACCAAGACACTCTGCGC
ACCATGTACTTTGCTTGAGAATTCTACCGGGTAGGGGAGGCGCTTTTCCCAAGGCAGTCTGGAGCATGCG
CTTTAGCAGCCCCGCTGGGCACTTGGCGCTACACAAGTGGCCTCTGGCCTCGCACACATTCCACATCCAC
CGGTAGGCGCCAACCGGCTCCGTTCTTTGGTGGCCCCTTCGCGCCACCTTCTACTCCTCCCCTAGTCAGG
AAGTTCCCCCCCGCCCCGCAGCTCGCGTCGTGCAGGACGTGACAAATGGAAGTAGCACGTCTCACTAGTC
TCGTGCAGATGGACAGCACCGCTGAGCAATGGAAGCGGGTAGGCCTTTGGGGCAGCGGCCAATAGCAGCT
TTGCTCCTTCGCTTTCTGGGCTCAGAGGCTGGGAAGGGGTGGGTCCGGGGGCGGGCTCAGGGGCGGGCTC
AGGGGCGGGGCGGGCGCCCGAAGGTCCTCCGGAGGCCCGGCATTCTGCACGCTTCAAAAGCGCACGTCTG
CCGCGCTGTTCTCCTCTTCCTCATCTCCGGGCCTTTCGACCTGCAGCCCAAGCTTACCATGACCGAGTAC
AAGCCCACGGTGCGCCTCGCCACCCGCGACGACGTCCCCAGGGCCGTACGCACCCTCGCCGCCGCGTTCG
CCGACTACCCCGCCACGCGCCACACCGTCGATCCGGACCGCCACATCGAGCGGGTCACCGAGCTGCAAGA
ACTCTTCCTCACGCGCGTCGGGCTCGACATCGGCAAGGTGTGGGTCGCGGACGACGGCGCCGCGGTGGCG
GTCTGGACCACGCCGGAGAGCGTCGAAGCGGGGGCGGTGTTCGCCGAGATCGGCCCGCGCATGGCCGAGT
TGAGCGGTTCCCGGCTGGCCGCGCAGCAACAGATGGAAGGCCTCCTGGCGCCGCACCGGCCCAAGGAGCC
CGCGTGGTTCCTGGCCACCGTCGGCGTCTCGCCCGACCACCAGGGCAAGGGTCTGGGCAGCGCCGTCGTG
CTCCCCGGAGTGGAGGCGGCCGAGCGCGCCGGGGTGCCCGCCTTCCTGGAGACCTCCGCGCCCCGCAACC
TCCCCTTCTACGAGCGGCTCGGCTTCACCGTCACCGCCGACGTCGAGGTGCCCGAAGGACCGCGCACCTG
GTGCATGACCCGCAAGCCCGGTGCCTGACGCCCGCCCCACGACCCGCAGCGCCCGACCGAAAGGAGCGCA
CGACCCCATGCATCGATAAAATAAAAGATTTTATTTAGTCTCCAGAAAAAGGGGGGAATGAAAGACCCCA
CCTGTAGGTTTGGCAAGCTAGCTTAAGTAACGCCATTTTGCAAGGCATGGAAAATACATAACTGAGAATA
GAGAAGTTCAGATCAAGGTTAGGAACAGAGAGACAGCAGAATATGGGCCAAACAGGATATCTGTGGTAAG
CAGTTCCTGCCCCGGCTCAGGGCCAAGAACAGATGGTCCCCAGATGCGGTCCCGCCCTCAGCAGTTTCTA
GAGAACCATCAGATGTTTCCAGGGTGCCCCAAGGACCTGAAATGACCCTGTGCCTTATTTGAACTAACCA
ATCAGTTCGCTTCTCGCTTCTGTTCGCGCGCTTCTGCTCCCCGAGCTCAATAAAAGAGCCCACAACCCCT
CACTCGGCGCGCCAGTCCTCCGATAGACTGCGTCGCCCGGGTACCCGTGTATCCAATAAACCCTCTTGCA
GTTGCATCCGACTTGTGGTCTCGCTGTTCCTTGGGAGGGTCTCCTCTGAGTGATTGACTACCCGTCAGCG
GGGGTCTTTCATGGGTAACAGTTTCTTGAAGTTGGAGAACAACATTCTGAGGGTAGGAGTCGAATATTAA
GTAATCCTGACTCAATTAGCCACTGTTTTGAATCCACATACTCCAATACTCCTGAAATAGTTCATTATGG
ACAGCGCAGAAAGAGCTGGGGAGAATTGTGAAATTGTTATCCGCTCACAATTCCACACAACATACGAGCC
GGAAGCATAAAGTGTAAAGCCTGGGGTGCCTAATGAGTGAGCTAACTCACATTAATTGCGTTGCGCTCAC
TGCCCGCTTTCCAGTCGGGAAACCTGTCGTGCCAGCTGCATTAATGAATCGGCCAACGCGCGGGGAGAGG
CGGTTTGCGTATTGGGCGCTCTTCCGCTTCCTCGCTCACTGACTCGCTGCGCTCGGTCGTTCGGCTGCGG
CGAGCGGTATCAGCTCACTCAAAGGCGGTAATACGGTTATCCACAGAATCAGGGGATAACGCAGGAAAGA
ACATGTGAGCAAAAGGCCAGCAAAAGGCCAGGAACCGTAAAAAGGCCGCGTTGCTGGCGTTTTTCCATAG
GCTCCGCCCCCCTGACGAGCATCACAAAAATCGACGCTCAAGTCAGAGGTGGCGAAACCCGACAGGACTA
TAAAGATACCAGGCGTTTCCCCCTGGAAGCTCCCTCGTGCGCTCTCCTGTTCCGACCCTGCCGCTTACCG
GATACCTGTCCGCCTTTCTCCCTTCGGGAAGCGTGGCGCTTTCTCATAGCTCACGCTGTAGGTATCTCAG
TTCGGTGTAGGTCGTTCGCTCCAAGCTGGGCTGTGTGCACGAACCCCCCGTTCAGCCCGACCGCTGCGCC
TTATCCGGTAACTATCGTCTTGAGTCCAACCCGGTAAGACACGACTTATCGCCACTGGCAGCAGCCACTG
GTAACAGGATTAGCAGAGCGAGGTATGTAGGCGGTGCTACAGAGTTCTTGAAGTGGTGGCCTAACTACGG
CTACACTAGAAGAACAGTATTTGGTATCTGCGCTCTGCTGAAGCCAGTTACCTTCGGAAAAAGAGTTGGT
AGCTCTTGATCCGGCAAACAAACCACCGCTGGTAGCGGTGGTTTTTTTGTTTGCAAGCAGCAGATTACGC
GCAGAAAAAAAGGATCTCAAGAAGATCCTTTGATCTTTTCTACGGGGTCTGACGCTCAGTGGAACGAAAA
CTCACGTTAAGGGATTTTGGTCATGAGATTATCAAAAAGGATCTTCACCTAGATCCTTTTAAATTAAAAA
TGAAGTTTTAAATCAATCTAAAGTATATATGAGTAAACTTGGTCTGACAGTTACCAATGCTTAATCAGTG
AGGCACCTATCTCAGCGATCTGTCTATTTCGTTCATCCATAGTTGCCTGACTCCCCGTCGTGTAGATAAC
TACGATACGGGAGGGCTTACCATCTGGCCCCAGTGCTGCAATGATACCGCGAGACCCACGCTCACCGGCT
CCAGATTTATCAGCAATAAACCAGCCAGCCGGAAGGGCCGAGCGCAGAAGTGGTCCTGCAACTTTATCCG
CCTCCATCCAGTCTATTAATTGTTGCCGGGAAGCTAGAGTAAGTAGTTCGCCAGTTAATAGTTTGCGCAA
CGTTGTTGCCATTGCTACAGGCATCGTGGTGTCACGCTCGTCGTTTGGTATGGCTTCATTCAGCTCCGGT
TCCCAACGATCAAGGCGAGTTACATGATCCCCCATGTTGTGCAAAAAAGCGGTTAGCTCCTTCGGTCCTC
CGATCGTTGTCAGAAGTAAGTTGGCCGCAGTGTTATCACTCATGGTTATGGCAGCACTGCATAATTCTCT
TACTGTCATGCCATCCGTAAGATGCTTTTCTGTGACTGGTGAGTACTCAACCAAGTCATTCTGAGAATAG
TGTATGCGGCGACCGAGTTGCTCTTGCCCGGCGTCAATACGGGATAATACCGCGCCACATAGCAGAACTT
TAAAAGTGCTCATCATTGGAAAACGTTCTTCGGGGCGAAAACTCTCAAGGATCTTACCGCTGTTGAGATC
CAGTTCGATGTAACCCACTCGTGCACCCAACTGATCTTCAGCATCTTTTACTTTCACCAGCGTTTCTGGG
TGAGCAAAAACAGGAAGGCAAAATGCCGCAAAAAAGGGAATAAGGGCGACACGGAAATGTTGAATACTCA
TACTCTTCCTTTTTCAATATTATTGAAGCATTTATCAGGGTTATTGTCTCATGAGCGGATACATATTTGA
ATGTATTTAGAAAAATAAACAAATAGGGGTTCCGCGCACATTTCCCCGAAAAGTGCCACCTGACGTCTAA
GAAACCATTATTATCATGACATTAACCTATAAAAATAGGCGTATCACGAGGCCCTTTCGTCTCGCGCGTT
TCGGTGATGACGGTGAAAACCTCTGACACATGCAGCTCCCGGAGACGGTCACAGCTTGTCTGTAAGCGGA
TGCCGGGAGCAGACAAGCCCGTCAGGGCGCGTCAGCGGGTGTTGGCGGGTGTCGGGGCTGGCTTAACTAT
GCGGCATCAGAGCAGATTGTACTGAGAGTGCACCATATGCGGTGTGAAATACCGCACAGATGCGTAAGGA
GAAAATACCGCATCAGGCGCCATTCGCCATTCAGGCTGCGCAACTGTTGGGAAGGGCGATCGGTGCGGGC
CTCTTCGCTATTACGCCAGCTGGCGAAAGGGGGATGTGCTGCAAGGCGATTAAGTTGGGTAACGCCAGGG
TTTTCCCAGTCACGACGTTGTAAAACGACGGCGCAAGGAATGGTGCATGCAAGGAGATGGCGCCCAACAG
TCCCCCGGCCACGGGGCCTGCCACCATACCCACGCCGAAACAAGCGCTCATGAGCCCGAAGTGGCGAGCC
CGATCTTCCCCATCGGTGATGTCGGCGATATAGGCGCCAGCAACCGCACCTGTGGCGCCGGTGATGCCGG
CCACGATGCGTCCGGCGTAGAGGCGATTAGTCCAATTTGTTAAAGACAGGATATCAGTGGTCCAGGCTCT
AGTTTTGACTCAACAATATCACCAGCTGAAGCCTATAGAGTACGAGCCATAGATAAAATAAAAGATTTTA
TTTAGTCTCCAGAAAAAGGGGGGAA
